Addgene plasmid #192333: pSLIK BirA* 3xFLAG-NUP37 zeo
Purpose: Lentiviral expression vector for an inducible 3xFLAG-BirA 3xFLAG-NUP37
Depositing lab: Kevin Janes. Depositing organization: University of Virginia. Publication: Nucleocytoplasmic transport of active HER2 causes fractional escape from the DCIS-like state. Wang L, Paudel BB, McKnight RA, Janes KA. Nat Commun. 2023 Apr 13;14(1):2110. doi: 10.1038/s41467-023-37914-x. PubMed 37055441.
Backbone
  Vector backbone: pSLIK zeo
  Backbone manufacturer: Addgene #25736
  Vector type: Lentiviral
Growth in bacteria
  Bacterial resistance: Ampicillin, 100 μg/mL
  Growth temperature: 30°C
  Growth strain: NEB Stable
  Copy number: High Copy
Gene/Insert
  Gene/Insert name: BirA*-3xFLAG-NUP37 (alt names: MCPH24; p37)
  Species: H. sapiens (human)
  Entrez Gene: NUP37 (a.k.a. MCPH24, p37)
  Tag / fusion protein: 3xFLAG (N terminal on insert)
  Cloning method: Gateway Cloning
Terms and licenses: Academic/Nonprofit Terms; Industry Terms: Not Available to Industry
How to cite: pSLIK BirA* 3xFLAG-NUP37 zeo was a gift from Kevin Janes (Addgene plasmid # 192333 ; http://n2t.net/addgene:192333 ; RRID:Addgene_192333)
