[The description below was written by a language model from this plasmid's Addgene catalogue record and pLannotate feature annotations shown in this document.]
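Description:
pSLIK BirA* 3xFLAG-NUP37 zeo is an HIV-1-based lentiviral transfer plasmid built on the pSLIK zeo backbone, designed for doxycycline-inducible expression of a proximity-biotinylation fusion of the human nucleoporin NUP37. It is maintained in E. coli through a high-copy ColE1/pUC-type origin with ampicillin resistance, and it also carries an f1 origin. The viral genome is transcribed from a CMV enhancer/promoter fused to a truncated 5' LTR. It contains the Ψ packaging signal, RRE and cPPT/CTS, with a WPRE upstream of the second truncated LTR and a bGH polyadenylation signal beyond it.

The payload was introduced by Gateway recombination and sits between attB1 and attB2 sites. A tight TRE promoter (seven tet operators plus a minimal CMV promoter) drives an open reading frame encoding BirA(R118G), the promiscuous E. coli biotin ligase mutant used for BioID, followed by a 3xFLAG epitope and then NUP37, a component of the Nup107-160 subcomplex of the nuclear pore. Downstream, a constitutive human UbC promoter expresses the reverse tetracycline transactivator rtTA3, linked through an EMCV IRES to a Zeocin/bleomycin resistance gene. A single integrated provirus therefore supplies the inducer-responsive transactivator, the selection marker for transduced cells and the inducible transgene. A second SV40/EM7-driven BleoR cassette lies in the plasmid backbone outside the LTRs.

The catalogue purpose mentions an additional 3xFLAG preceding BirA, but the feature tables annotate only the one between BirA* and NUP37. The depositor and sequencing-derived records differ by a few nucleotides but show the same architecture. The design suits inducible labelling and capture of proteins near NUP37.
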