Features (pLannotate 1.2.2; 42 found; start..end, strand, type, name):
     31..83      -  misc_feature   bom (fragment): basis of mobility region from pBR322
    238..617     +  enhancer       CMV enhancer: human cytomegalovirus immediate early enhancer
    618..817     +  promoter       CMV promoter: human cytomegalovirus (CMV) immediate early promoter
    835..1015    +  LTR            5' LTR (truncated): truncated 5' long terminal repeat (LTR) from HIV-1
   1062..1187    +  misc_feature   HIV-1 Ψ: packaging signal of human immunodeficiency virus type 1
   1171..1534    +  CDS            HIV-1 gag (fragment): gag protein from human immunodeficiency virus 1; gag
   1680..1913    +  misc_feature   RRE: The Rev response element (RRE) of HIV-1 allows for Rev-dependent mRNA export from the nucleus to the cytoplasm.
   2290..2390    +  CDS            Rev (fragment): human immunodeficiency virus 1 (HIV-1) Rev protein; rev; enhances nuclear export of unspliced and incompletely spliced viral mRNAs
   2440..2557    +  misc_feature   cPPT/CTS: central polypurine tract and central termination sequence of HIV-1
   2614..2638    +  protein_bind   attB1: mutant version of attB; recombination site for the Gateway® BP reaction BP Clonase™
   2670..2984    +  promoter       tight TRE promoter: Tet-responsive promoter PTight, consisting of seven tet operator sequences followed by the minimal CMV promoter
   2991..3953    +  CDS            BirA(R118G): promiscuous R118G mutant of the E. coli biotin protein ligase (Cronan, 2005) also known as BirA* or BioID
   3963..4028    +  CDS            3xFLAG: three tandem FLAG® epitope tags, followed by an enterokinase cleavage site
   4029..5006    +  CDS            NUP37: NUP37_HUMAN - Experimental evidence at protein level: Swiss-Prot protein existence level 1. Component of the Nup107-160 subcomplex of the nuclear pore complex (NPC). The Nup107-160 subcomplex is required for the assembly of a functional NPC. The Nup107-160 subcomplex is also required for normal kinetochore microtubule attachment, mitotic progression and chromosome segregation. From Homo sapiens (Human).
   5045..5069    -  protein_bind   attB2: mutant version of attB; recombination site for the Gateway® BP reaction BP Clonase™
   5119..6330    +  promoter       UbC promoter: human ubiquitin C promoter
   6389..7086    +  CDS            rtTA3 (fragment): reverse tetracycline transactivator 3 activates expression from Tet-responsive promoters in the presence of doxycycline
   7016..7126    +  CDS            VP48: 3 tandem repeats of the minimal activation domain of herpes simplex virus VP16 (Cheng et al., 2013)
   7173..7747    +  misc_feature   IRES: internal ribosome entry site (IRES) of the encephalomyocarditis virus (EMCV)
   7769..7816    +  promoter       EM7 promoter: synthetic bacterial promoter&nbsp
   7835..8209    +  CDS            BleoR: antibiotic-binding protein; Sh ble from Streptoalloteichus hindustanus; confers resistance to bleomycin, phleomycin, and Zeocin™
   8243..8326    +  CDS            large T antigen (fragment): large T antigen from SV40 (simian virus 40)
   8360..8383    +  misc_feature   MCS (fragment): pBluescript multiple cloning site
   8383..8971    +  misc_feature   WPRE: woodchuck hepatitis virus posttranscriptional regulatory element
   8972..8991    +  misc_feature   MCS (fragment): pBluescript multiple cloning site
   8993..9493    +  CDS            nef (fragment): NEF_HV1LA - Experimental evidence at protein level: Swiss-Prot protein existence level 1. Extracellular Nef protein targets CD4(+) T-lymphocytes for apoptosis by interacting with CXCR4 surface receptors. From Human immunodeficiency virus type 1 group M subtype B (isolate Lai) (HIV-1).
   9500..9680    +  LTR            5' LTR (truncated): truncated 5' long terminal repeat (LTR) from HIV-1
   9712..9936    +  polyA_signal   bGH poly(A) signal: bovine growth hormone polyadenylation signal
   9940..9961    +  promoter       SV40 promoter (fragment): SV40 enhancer and early promoter
   9982..10410   +  rep_origin     f1 ori (sequence partly withheld): f1 bacteriophage origin of replication; arrow indicates direction of (+) strand synthesis
  10424..10753   +  promoter       SV40 promoter: SV40 enhancer and early promoter
  10801..10848   +  promoter       EM7 promoter: synthetic bacterial promoter&nbsp
  10867..11241   +  CDS            BleoR: antibiotic-binding protein; Sh ble from Streptoalloteichus hindustanus; confers resistance to bleomycin, phleomycin, and Zeocin™
  11251..11376   +  CDS            ble (fragment): BLE_KLEPN - Experimental evidence at protein level: Swiss-Prot protein existence level 1. Binding protein with a strong affinity to the bleomycin family of antibiotics. Binds to CL990; an antimitotic-antibiotic compound. From Klebsiella pneumoniae.
  11371..11492   +  polyA_signal   SV40 poly(A) signal: SV40 polyadenylation signal
  11563..11585   -  protein_bind   lac operator (fragment): The lac repressor binds to the lac operator to inhibit transcription in E. coli. This inhibition can be relieved by adding lactose or isopropyl-β-D-thiogalactopyranoside (IPTG). lac repressor encoded by lacI
  11589..11619   -  promoter       lac promoter: promoter for the E. coli lac operon
  11634..11655   -  protein_bind   CAP binding site: CAP binding activates transcription in the presence of cAMP. E. coli catabolite activator protein
  11668..11760   -  CDS            lacI (fragment): lac repressor; lacI; The lac repressor binds to the lac operator to inhibit transcription in E. coli. This inhibition can be relieved by adding lactose or isopropyl-β-D-thiogalactopyranoside (IPTG).
  11943..12531   -  rep_origin     ori: high-copy-number ColE1/pMB1/pBR322/pUC origin of replication
  12702..13562   -  CDS            AmpR: β-lactamase; bla; confers resistance to ampicillin, carbenicillin, and related antibiotics
  13563..13667   -  promoter       AmpR promoter: bla
>Addgene plasmid #192333 | pSLIK BirA* 3xFLAG-NUP37 zeo | depositor full sequence | sequence record 372555 | Full Sequence
GTCGACGGATCGGGAGATCTCCCGATCCCCTATGGTGCACTCTCAGTACAATCTGCTCTGATGCCGCATA
GTTAAGCCAGTATCTGCTCCCTGCTTGTGTGTTGGAGGTCGCTGAGTAGTGCGCGAGCAAAATTTAAGCT
ACAACAAGGCAAGGCTTGACCGACAATTGCATGAAGAATCTGCTTAGGGTTAGGCGTTTTGCGCTGCTTC
GCGATGTACGGGCCAGATATACGCGTTGACATTGATTATTGACTAGTTATTAATAGTAATCAATTACGGG
GTCATTAGTTCATAGCCCATATATGGAGTTCCGCGTTACATAACTTACGGTAAATGGCCCGCCTGGCTGA
CCGCCCAACGACCCCCGCCCATTGACGTCAATAATGACGTATGTTCCCATAGTAACGCCAATAGGGACTT
TCCATTGACGTCAATGGGTGGAGTATTTACGGTAAACTGCCCACTTGGCAGTACATCAAGTGTATCATAT
GCCAAGTACGCCCCCTATTGACGTCAATGACGGTAAATGGCCCGCCTGGCATTATGCCCAGTACATGACC
TTATGGGACTTTCCTACTTGGCAGTACATCTACGTATTAGTCATCGCTATTACCATGGTGATGCGGTTTT
GGCAGTACATCAATGGGCGTGGATAGCGGTTTGACTCACGGGGATTTCCAAGTCTCCACCCCATTGACGT
CAATGGGAGTTTGTTTTGGCACCAAAATCAACGGGACTTTCCAAAATGTCGTAACAACTCCGCCCCATTG
ACGCAAATGGGCGGTAGGCGTGTACGGTGGGAGGTCTATATAAGCAGCGCGTTTTGCCTGTACTGGGTCT
CTCTGGTTAGACCAGATCTGAGCCTGGGAGCTCTCTGGCTAACTAGGGAACCCACTGCTTAAGCCTCAAT
AAAGCTTGCCTTGAGTGCTTCAAGTAGTGTGTGCCCGTCTGTTGTGTGACTCTGGTAACTAGAGATCCCT
CAGACCCTTTTAGTCAGTGTGGAAAATCTCTAGCAGTGGCGCCCGAACAGGGACTTGAAAGCGAAAGGGA
AACCAGAGGAGCTCTCTCGACGCAGGACTCGGCTTGCTGAAGCGCGCACGGCAAGAGGCGAGGGGCGGCG
ACTGGTGAGTACGCCAAAAATTTTGACTAGCGGAGGCTAGAAGGAGAGAGATGGGTGCGAGAGCGTCAGT
ATTAAGCGGGGGAGAATTAGATCGCGATGGGAAAAAATTCGGTTAAGGCCAGGGGGAAAGAAAAAATATA
AATTAAAACATATAGTATGGGCAAGCAGGGAGCTAGAACGATTCGCAGTTAATCCTGGCCTGTTAGAAAC
ATCAGAAGGCTGTAGACAAATACTGGGACAGCTACAACCATCCCTTCAGACAGGATCAGAAGAACTTAGA
TCATTATATAATACAGTAGCAACCCTCTATTGTGTGCATCAAAGGATAGAGATAAAAGACACCAAGGAAG
CTTTAGACAAGATAGAGGAAGAGCAAAACAAAAGTAAGACCACCGCACAGCAAGCGGCCGCTGATCTTCA
GACCTGGAGGAGGAGATATGAGGGACAATTGGAGAAGTGAATTATATAAATATAAAGTAGTAAAAATTGA
ACCATTAGGAGTAGCACCCACCAAGGCAAAGAGAAGAGTGGTGCAGAGAGAAAAAAGAGCAGTGGGAATA
GGAGCTTTGTTCCTTGGGTTCTTGGGAGCAGCAGGAAGCACTATGGGCGCAGCGTCAATGACGCTGACGG
TACAGGCCAGACAATTATTGTCTGGTATAGTGCAGCAGCAGAACAATTTGCTGAGGGCTATTGAGGCGCA
ACAGCATCTGTTGCAACTCACAGTCTGGGGCATCAAGCAGCTCCAGGCAAGAATCCTGGCTGTGGAAAGA
TACCTAAAGGATCAACAGCTCCTGGGGATTTGGGGTTGCTCTGGAAAACTCATTTGCACCACTGCTGTGC
CTTGGAATGCTAGTTGGAGTAATAAATCTCTGGAACAGATTTGGAATCACACGACCTGGATGGAGTGGGA
CAGAGAAATTAACAATTACACAAGCTTAATACACTCCTTAATTGAAGAATCGCAAAACCAGCAAGAAAAG
AATGAACAAGAATTATTGGAATTAGATAAATGGGCAAGTTTGTGGAATTGGTTTAACATAACAAATTGGC
TGTGGTATATAAAATTATTCATAATGATAGTAGGAGGCTTGGTAGGTTTAAGAATAGTTTTTGCTGTACT
TTCTATAGTGAATAGAGTTAGGCAGGGATATTCACCATTATCGTTTCAGACCCACCTCCCAACCCCGAGG
GGACCCGACAGGCCCGAAGGAATAGAAGAAGAAGGTGGAGAGAGAGACAGAGACAGATCCATTCGATTAG
TGAACGGATCGGCACTGCGTGCGCCAATTCTGCAGACAAATGGCAGTATTCATCCACAATTTTAAAAGAA
AAGGGGGGATTGGGGGGTACAGTGCAGGGGAAAGAATAGTAGACATAATAGCAACAGACATACAAACTAA
AGAATTACAAAAACAAATTACAAAAATTCAAAATTTTCGGGTTTATTACAGGGACAGCAGAGATCCAGTT
TGGTTAATTCTAGACAGTTATCAACAAGTTTGTACAAAAAAGCAGGCTTTAAAGGAACCAATTCAGTCGA
CTGGATCCCGAGTTTACTCCCTATCAGTGATAGAGAACGTATGTCGAGTTTACTCCCTATCAGTGATAGA
GAACGATGTCGAGTTTACTCCCTATCAGTGATAGAGAACGTATGTCGAGTTTACTCCCTATCAGTGATAG
AGAACGTATGTCGAGTTTACTCCCTATCAGTGATAGAGAACGTATGTCGAGTTTATCCCTATCAGTGATA
GAGAACGTATGTCGAGTTTACTCCCTATCAGTGATAGAGAACGTATGTCGAGGTAGGCGTGTACGGTGGG
AGGCCTATATAAGCAGAGCTCGTTTAGTGAACCGTCAGATCGCCACTAGAATGAAGGACAACACCGTGCC
CCTGAAGCTGATCGCCCTGCTGGCCAACGGCGAGTTCCACTCTGGCGAGCAGCTGGGAGAGACCCTGGGA
ATGAGCAGAGCCGCCATCAACAAGCACATCCAGACACTGAGAGACTGGGGAGTGGACGTGTTCACCGTGC
CTGGCAAGGGCTACAGCCTGCCTGAGCCTATCCAGCTGCTGAACGCCAAGCAGATCCTGGGACAGCTGGA
TGGCGGAAGCGTGGCCGTGCTGCCTGTGATCGACTCCACCAATCAGTACCTGCTGGACAGAATCGGAGAG
CTGAAGTCCGGCGACGCCTGCATCGCCGAGTACCAGCAGGCTGGCAGAGGAGGCAGAGGACGGAAGTGGT
TCAGCCCATTCGGAGCCAACCTGTACCTGTCCATGTTCTGGAGACTGGAGCAGGGACCTGCTGCTGCCAT
CGGACTGAGTCTGGTGATCGGAATCGTGATGGCCGAGGTGCTGAGAAAGCTGGGAGCCGACAAGGTGAGA
GTGAAGTGGCCTAATGACCTGTACCTCCAGGACCGCAAGCTGGCTGGCATCCTGGTGGAGCTGACAGGCA
AGACAGGCGATGCCGCTCAGATCGTGATCGGAGCCGGAATCAACATGGCCATGAGAAGAGTGGAGGAGAG
CGTGGTGAACCAGGGCTGGATCACCCTGCAGGAGGCTGGCATCAACCTGGACCGGAACACCCTGGCCGCC
ATGCTGATCAGAGAGCTGAGAGCCGCTCTGGAGCTGTTCGAGCAGGAGGGACTGGCTCCTTACCTGAGCA
GATGGGAGAAGCTGGACAACTTCATCAACAGACCTGTGAAGCTGATCATCGGCGACAAGGAAATCTTCGG
CATCTCCAGAGGAATCGACAAGCAGGGAGCTCTGCTGCTGGAGCAGGACGGAATCATCAAGCCCTGGATG
GGCGGAGAAATCTCCCTGAGAAGCGCAGAGAAGACTAGTATGGACTACAAAGACCATGACGGTGATTATA
AAGATCATGACATCGATTACAAGGATGACGATGACAAGATGAAGCAAGATGCCTCAAGAAATGCTGCCTA
CACTGTGGATTGTGAAGATTATGTGCATGTGGTAGAATTTAATCCCTTTGAGAATGGGGATTCAGGAAAC
CTAATTGCATATGGTGGCAATAATTATGTGGTCATTGGCACGTGTACGTTTCAGGAAGAAGAAGCAGACG
TTGAAGGCATTCAGTATAAAACACTTCGAACATTTCACCATGGAGTCAGGGTTGATGGCATAGCTTGGAG
CCCAGAGACTAGACTTGATTCATTGCCTCCAGTAATCAAATTTTGTACTTCAGCTGCTGATATGAAAATT
AGATTATTTACTTCAGATCTTCAGGATAAAAATGAATATAAGGTTTTAGAGGGCCATACCGATTTCATTA
ATGGTTTGGTGTTTGATCCCAAAGAAGGCCAAGAAATTGCAAGTGTGAGTGACGATCACACCTGCAGGAT
TTGGAACTTGGAAGGAGTGCAAACAGCTCATTTTGTTCTTCATTCTCCTGGCATGAGTGTGTGCTGGCAT
CCTGAGGAGACTTTTAAGCTAATGGTTGCAGAGAAGAATGGAACAATCCGGTTTTATGATCTTTTGGCCC
AACAGGCTATTTTATCTCTTGAATCAGAACAAGTGCCATTAATGTCAGCACACTGGTGCTTAAAAAACAC
CTTCAAAGTTGGAGCCGTTGCAGGAAATGATTGGTTAATTTGGGATATTACTCGGTCCAGTTATCCTCAA
AATAAGAGACCTGTTCACATGGATCGAGCCTGCTTATTCAGGTGGTCCACAATTAGTGAAAATCTGTTTG
CAACCACTGGTTATCCTGGCAAAATGGCAAGCCAGTTTCAAATTCATCATTTAGGACACCCTCAGCCCAT
CCTCATGGGTTCTGTAGCCGTTGGATCTGGACTGTCCTGGCATCGAACTCTCCCTCTGTGTGTAATTGGA
GGAGACCACAAGCTGTTGTTTTGGGTGACTGAAGTATAACAATTGGAAGACTAATGCGTTTTCGAGATAT
CTAGACCCAGCTTTCTTGTACAAAGTGGTTGATAACATCTCGAGCCATAAAGATGGTTAATTAACCCACC
CAAGATCTGGCCTCCGCGCCGGGTTTTGGCGCCTCCCGCGGGCGCCCCCCTCCTCACGGCGAGCGCTGCC
ACGTCAGACGAAGGGCGCAGCGAGCGTCCTGATCCTTCCGCCCGGACGCTCAGGACAGCGGCCCGCTGCT
CATAAGACTCGGCCTTAGAACCCCAGTATCAGCAGAAGGACATTTTAGGACGGGACTTGGGTGACTCTAG
GGCACTGGTTTTCTTTCCAGAGAGCGGAACAGGCGAGGAAAAGTAGTCCCTTCTCGGCGATTCTGCGGAG
GGATCTCCGTGGGGCGGTGAACGCCGATGATTATATAAGGACGCGCCGGGTGTGGCACAGCTAGTTCCGT
CGCAGCCGGGATTTGGGTCGCGGTTCTTGTTTGTGGATCGCTGTGATCGTCACTTGGTGAGTAGCGGGCT
GCTGGGCTGGCCGGGGCTTTCGTGGCCGCCGGGCCGCTCGGTGGGACGGAAGCGTGTGGAGAGACCGCCA
AGGGCTGTAGTCTGGGTCCGCGAGCAAGGTTGCCCTGAACTGGGGGTTGGGGGGAGCGCAGCAAAATGGC
GGCTGTTCCCGAGTCTTGAATGGAAGACGCTTGTGAGGCGGGCTGTGAGGTCGTTGAAACAAGGTGGGGG
GCATGGTGGGCGGCAAGAACCCAAGGTCTTGAGGCCTTCGCTAATGCGGGAAAGCTCTTATTCGGGTGAG
ATGGGCTGGGGCACCATCTGGGGACCCTGACGTGAAGTTTGTCACTGACTGGAGAACTCGGTTTGTCGTC
TGTTGCGGGGGCGGCAGTTATGGCGGTGCCGTTGGGCAGTGCACCCGTACCTTTGGGAGCGCGCGCCCTC
GTCGTGTCGTGACGTCACCCGTTCTGTTGGCTTATAATGCAGGGTGGGGCCACCTGCCGGTAGGTGTGCG
GTAGGCTTTTCTCCGTCGCAGGACGCAGGGTTCGGGCCTAGGGTAGGCTCTCCTGAATCGACAGGCGCCG
GACCTCTGGTGAGGGGAGGGATAAGTGAGGCGTCAGTTTCTTTGGTCGGTTTTATGTACCTATCTTCTTA
AGTAGCTGAAGCTCCGGTTTTGAACTATGCGCTCGGGGTTGGCGAGTGTGTTTTGTGAAGTTTTTTAGGC
ACCTTTTGAAATGTAATCATTTGGGTCAATATGTAATTTTCAGTGTTAGACTAGTAAATTGTCCGCTAAA
TTCTGGCCGTTTTTGGCTTTTTTGTTAGACGAAGCTTGGTACCGAGCTCGGATCTCCACCCCGTACCGGT
CCTGCAGTCGAATTCACCATGTCTAGACTGGACAAGAGCAAAGTCATAAACGGAGCTCTGGAATTACTCA
ATGGTGTCGGTATCGAAGGCCTGACGACAAGGAAACTCGCTCAAAAGCTGGGAGTTGAGCAGCCTACCCT
GTACTGGCACGTGAAGAACAAGCGGGCCCTGCTCGATGCCCTGCCAATCGAGATGCTGGACAGGCATCAT
ACCCACTTCTGCCCCCTGGAAGGCGAGTCATGGCAAGACTTTCTGCGGAACAACGCCAAGTCATACCGCT
GTGCTCTCCTCTCACATCGCGACGGGGCTAAAGTGCATCTCGGCACCCGCCCAACAGAGAAACAGTACGA
AACCCTGGAAAATCAGCTCGCGTTCCTGTGTCAGCAAGGCTTCTCCCTGGAGAACGCACTGTACGCTCTG
TCCGCCGTGGGCCACTTTACACTGGGCTGCGTATTGGAGGAACAGGAGCATCAAGTAGCAAAAGAGGAAA
GAGAGACACCTACCACCGATTCTATGCCCCCACTTCTGAGACAAGCAATTGAGCTGTTCGACCGGCAGGG
AGCCGAACCTGCCTTCCTTTTCGGCCTGGAACTAATCATATGTGGCCTGGAGAAACAGCTAAAGTGCGAA
AGCGGCGGGCCGACCGACGCCCTTGACGATTTTGACTTAGACATGCTCCCAGCCGATGCCCTTGACGACT
TTGACCTTGATATGCTGCCTGCTGACGCTCTTGACGATTTTGACCTTGACATGCTCCCCGGGTAACTAAG
TAAGGATCCGCGGCCGCACTAGAGGAATTCCGCCCCTCTCCCTCCCCCCCCCCTAACGTTACTGGCCGAA
GCCGCTTGGAATAAGGCCGGTGTGTGTTTGTCTATATGTTATTTTCCACCATATTGCCGTCTTTTGGCAA
TGTGAGGGCCCGGAAACCTGGCCCTGTCTTCTTGACGAGCATTCCTAGGGGTCTTTCCCCTCTCGCCAAA
GGAATGCAAGGTCTGTTGAATGTCGTGAAGGAAGCAGTTCCTCTGGAAGCTTCTTGAAGACAAACAACGT
CTGTAGCGACCCTTTGCAGGCAGCGGAACCCCCCACCTGGCGACAGGTGCCTCTGCGGCCAAAAGCCACG
TGTATAAGATACACCTGCAAAGGCGGCACAACCCCAGTGCCACGTTGTGAGTTGGATAGTTGTGGAAAGA
GTCAAATGGCTCTCCTCAAGCGTAGTCAACAAGGGGCTGAAGGATGCCCAGAAGGTACCCCATTGTATGG
GAATCTGATCTGGGGCCTCGGTGCACATGCTTTACATGTGTTTAGTCGAGGTTAAAAAAACGTCTAGGCC
CCCCGAACCACGGGGACGTGGTTTTCCTTTGAAAAACACGATGATAAGCTTACCGGTACGCGTGATGTGT
TGACAATTAATCATCGGCATAGTATATCGGCATAGTATAATACGACAAGGTGAGGAACTAAACCATGGCC
AAGTTGACCAGTGCCGTTCCGGTGCTCACCGCGCGCGACGTCGCCGGAGCGGTCGAGTTCTGGACCGACC
GGCTCGGGTTCTCCCGGGACTTCGTGGAGGACGACTTCGCCGGTGTGGTCCGGGACGACGTGACCCTGTT
CATCAGCGCGGTCCAGGACCAGGTGGTGCCGGACAACACCCTGGCCTGGGTGTGGGTGCGCGGCCTGGAC
GAGCTGTACGCCGAGTGGTCGGAGGTCGTGTCCACGAACTTCCGGGACGCCTCCGGGCCGGCCATGACCG
AGATCGGCGAGCAGCCGTGGGGGCGGGAGTTCGCCCTGCGCGACCCGGCCGGCAACTGCGTGCACTTCGT
GGCCGAGGAGCAGGACTGACACATCTGTACAAGTAAAGCGGCCGCGACTCTAGATCATAATCAGCCATAC
CACATTTGTAGAGGTTTTACTTGCTTTAAAAAACCTCCCACACCTCCCCCTGAACCTGAAACATAAAATG
AATGCAATTGTTGTTGTTTAGTCCCTCCCAATTCGATATCAAGCTTATCGATAATCAACCTCTGGATTAC
AAAATTTGTGAAAGATTGACTGGTATTCTTAACTATGTTGCTCCTTTTACGCTATGTGGATACGCTGCTT
TAATGCCTTTGTATCATGCTATTGCTTCCCGTATGGCTTTCATTTTCTCCTCCTTGTATAAATCCTGGTT
GCTGTCTCTTTATGAGGAGTTGTGGCCCGTTGTCAGGCAACGTGGCGTGGTGTGCACTGTGTTTGCTGAC
GCAACCCCCACTGGTTGGGGCATTGCCACCACCTGTCAGCTCCTTTCCGGGACTTTCGCTTTCCCCCTCC
CTATTGCCACGGCGGAACTCATCGCCGCCTGCCTTGCCCGCTGCTGGACAGGGGCTCGGCTGTTGGGCAC
TGACAATTCCGTGGTGTTGTCGGGGAAATCATCGTCCTTTCCTTGGCTGCTCGCCTGTGTTGCCACCTGG
ATTCTGCGCGGGACGTCCTTCTGCTACGTCCCTTCGGCCCTCAATCCAGCGGACCTTCCTTCCCGCGGCC
TGCTGCCGGCTCTGCGGCCTCTTCCGCGTCTTCGCCTTCGCCCTCAGACGAGTCGGATCTCCCTTTGGGC
CGCCTCCCCGCATCGATACCGTCGACCTCGATCGAGACCTAGAAAAACATGGAGCAATCACAAGTAGCAA
TACAGCAGCTACCAATGCTGATTGTGCCTGGCTAGAAGCACAAGAGGAGGAGGAGGTGGGTTTTCCAGTC
ACACCTCAGGTACCTTTAAGACCAATGACTTACAAGGCAGCTGTAGATCTTAGCCACTTTTTAAAAGAAA
AGGGGGGACTGGAAGGGCTAATTCACTCCCAACGAAGACAAGATATCCTTGATCTGTGGATCTACCACAC
ACAAGGCTACTTCCCTGATTGGCAGAACTACACACCAGGGCCAGGGATCAGATATCCACTGACCTTTGGA
TGGTGCTACAAGCTAGTACCAGTTGAGCAAGAGAAGGTAGAAGAAGCCAATGAAGGAGAGAACACCCGCT
TGTTACACCCTGTGAGCCTGCATGGGATGGATGACCCGGAGAGAGAAGTATTAGAGTGGAGGTTTGACAG
CCGCCTAGCATTTCATCACATGGCCCGAGAGCTGCATCCGGACTGTACTGGGTCTCTCTGGTTAGACCAG
ATCTGAGCCTGGGAGCTCTCTGGCTAACTAGGGAACCCACTGCTTAAGCCTCAATAAAGCTTGCCTTGAG
TGCTTCAAGTAGTGTGTGCCCGTCTGTTGTGTGACTCTGGTAACTAGAGATCCCTCAGACCCTTTTAGTC
AGTGTGGAAAATCTCTAGCAGGGCCCGTTTAAACCCGCTGATCAGCCTCGACTGTGCCTTCTAGTTGCCA
GCCATCTGTTGTTTGCCCCTCCCCCGTGCCTTCCTTGACCCTGGAAGGTGCCACTCCCACTGTCCTTTCC
TAATAAAATGAGGAAATTGCATCGCATTGTCTGAGTAGGTGTCATTCTATTCTGGGGGGTGGGGTGGGGC
AGGACAGCAAGGGGGAGGATTGGGAAGACAATAGCAGGCATGCTGGGGATGCGGTGGGCTCTATGGCTTC
TGAGGCGGAAAGAACCAGCTGGGGCTCTAGGGGGTATCCCC
[124 nt withheld, positions 9982-10105]
C
[91 nt withheld, positions 10107-10197]
A
[49 nt withheld, positions 10199-10247]
CCTTTGACGTTGGAGTCCACGTTCTTT
[37 nt withheld, positions 10275-10311]
ACCCTATCTCGGTCTATTCTTTTGATTTATAAGGGATTTTGCCGATTTCGGCCTATTGGTTAAAAAATGA
GCTGATTTAACAAAAATTTAACGCGAATTAATTCTGTGGAATGTGTGTCAGTTAGGGTGTGGAAAGTCCC
CAGGCTCCCCAGCAGGCAGAAGTATGCAAAGCATGCATCTCAATTAGTCAGCAACCAGGTGTGGAAAGTC
CCCAGGCTCCCCAGCAGGCAGAAGTATGCAAAGCATGCATCTCAATTAGTCAGCAACCATAGTCCCGCCC
CTAACTCCGCCCATCCCGCCCCTAACTCCGCCCAGTTCCGCCCATTCTCCGCCCCATGGCTGACTAATTT
TTTTTATTTATGCAGAGGCCGAGGCCGCCTCTGCCTCTGAGCTATTCCAGAAGTAGTGAGGAGGCTTTTT
TGGAGGCCTAGGCTTTTGCAAAAAGCTCCCGGGAGCTTGTATATCCATTTTCGGATCTGATCAGCACGTG
TTGACAATTAATCATCGGCATAGTATATCGGCATAGTATAATACGACAAGGTGAGGAACTAAACCATGGC
CAAGTTGACCAGTGCCGTTCCGGTGCTCACCGCGCGCGACGTCGCCGGAGCGGTCGAGTTCTGGACCGAC
CGGCTCGGGTTCTCCCGGGACTTCGTGGAGGACGACTTCGCCGGTGTGGTCCGGGACGACGTGACCCTGT
TCATCAGCGCGGTCCAGGACCAGGTGGTGCCGGACAACACCCTGGCCTGGGTGTGGGTGCGCGGCCTGGA
CGAGCTGTACGCCGAGTGGTCGGAGGTCGTGTCCACGAACTTCCGGGACGCCTCCGGGCCGGCCATGACC
GAGATCGGCGAGCAGCCGTGGGGGCGGGAGTTCGCCCTGCGCGACCCGGCCGGCAACTGCGTGCACTTCG
TGGCCGAGGAGCAGGACTGACACGTGCTACGAGATTTCGATTCCACCGCCGCCTTCTATGAAAGGTTGGG
CTTCGGAATCGTTTTCCGGGACGCCGGCTGGATGATCCTCCAGCGCGGGGATCTCATGCTGGAGTTCTTC
GCCCACCCCAACTTGTTTATTGCAGCTTATAATGGTTACAAATAAAGCAATAGCATCACAAATTTCACAA
ATAAAGCATTTTTTTCACTGCATTCTAGTTGTGGTTTGTCCAAACTCATCAATGTATCTTATCATGTCTG
TATACCGTCGACCTCTAGCTAGAGCTTGGCGTAATCATGGTCATAGCTGTTTCCTGTGTGAAATTGTTAT
CCGCTCACAATTCCACACAACATACGAGCCGGAAGCATAAAGTGTAAAGCCTGGGGTGCCTAATGAGTGA
GCTAACTCACATTAATTGCGTTGCGCTCACTGCCCGCTTTCCAGTCGGGAAACCTGTCGTGCCAGCTGCA
TTAATGAATCGGCCAACGCGCGGGGAGAGGCGGTTTGCGTATTGGGCGCTCTTCCGCTTCCTCGCTCACT
GACTCGCTGCGCTCGGTCGTTCGGCTGCGGCGAGCGGTATCAGCTCACTCAAAGGCGGTAATACGGTTAT
CCACAGAATCAGGGGATAACGCAGGAAAGAACATGTGAGCAAAAGGCCAGCAAAAGGCCAGGAACCGTAA
AAAGGCCGCGTTGCTGGCGTTTTTCCATAGGCTCCGCCCCCCTGACGAGCATCACAAAAATCGACGCTCA
AGTCAGAGGTGGCGAAACCCGACAGGACTATAAAGATACCAGGCGTTTCCCCCTGGAAGCTCCCTCGTGC
GCTCTCCTGTTCCGACCCTGCCGCTTACCGGATACCTGTCCGCCTTTCTCCCTTCGGGAAGCGTGGCGCT
TTCTCATAGCTCACGCTGTAGGTATCTCAGTTCGGTGTAGGTCGTTCGCTCCAAGCTGGGCTGTGTGCAC
GAACCCCCCGTTCAGCCCGACCGCTGCGCCTTATCCGGTAACTATCGTCTTGAGTCCAACCCGGTAAGAC
ACGACTTATCGCCACTGGCAGCAGCCACTGGTAACAGGATTAGCAGAGCGAGGTATGTAGGCGGTGCTAC
AGAGTTCTTGAAGTGGTGGCCTAACTACGGCTACACTAGAAGAACAGTATTTGGTATCTGCGCTCTGCTG
AAGCCAGTTACCTTCGGAAAAAGAGTTGGTAGCTCTTGATCCGGCAAACAAACCACCGCTGGTAGCGGTG
GTTTTTTTGTTTGCAAGCAGCAGATTACGCGCAGAAAAAAAGGATCTCAAGAAGATCCTTTGATCTTTTC
TACGGGGTCTGACGCTCAGTGGAACGAAAACTCACGTTAAGGGATTTTGGTCATGAGATTATCAAAAAGG
ATCTTCACCTAGATCCTTTTAAATTAAAAATGAAGTTTTAAATCAATCTAAAGTATATATGAGTAAACTT
GGTCTGACAGTTACCAATGCTTAATCAGTGAGGCACCTATCTCAGCGATCTGTCTATTTCGTTCATCCAT
AGTTGCCTGACTCCCCGTCGTGTAGATAACTACGATACGGGAGGGCTTACCATCTGGCCCCAGTGCTGCA
ATGATACCGCGAGACCCACGCTCACCGGCTCCAGATTTATCAGCAATAAACCAGCCAGCCGGAAGGGCCG
AGCGCAGAAGTGGTCCTGCAACTTTATCCGCCTCCATCCAGTCTATTAATTGTTGCCGGGAAGCTAGAGT
AAGTAGTTCGCCAGTTAATAGTTTGCGCAACGTTGTTGCCATTGCTACAGGCATCGTGGTGTCACGCTCG
TCGTTTGGTATGGCTTCATTCAGCTCCGGTTCCCAACGATCAAGGCGAGTTACATGATCCCCCATGTTGT
GCAAAAAAGCGGTTAGCTCCTTCGGTCCTCCGATCGTTGTCAGAAGTAAGTTGGCCGCAGTGTTATCACT
CATGGTTATGGCAGCACTGCATAATTCTCTTACTGTCATGCCATCCGTAAGATGCTTTTCTGTGACTGGT
GAGTACTCAACCAAGTCATTCTGAGAATAGTGTATGCGGCGACCGAGTTGCTCTTGCCCGGCGTCAATAC
GGGATAATACCGCGCCACATAGCAGAACTTTAAAAGTGCTCATCATTGGAAAACGTTCTTCGGGGCGAAA
ACTCTCAAGGATCTTACCGCTGTTGAGATCCAGTTCGATGTAACCCACTCGTGCACCCAACTGATCTTCA
GCATCTTTTACTTTCACCAGCGTTTCTGGGTGAGCAAAAACAGGAAGGCAAAATGCCGCAAAAAAGGGAA
TAAGGGCGACACGGAAATGTTGAATACTCATACTCTTCCTTTTTCAATATTATTGAAGCATTTATCAGGG
TTATTGTCTCATGAGCGGATACATATTTGAATGTATTTAGAAAAATAAACAAATAGGGGTTCCGCGCACA
TTTCCCCGAAAAGTGCCACCTGAC
