Features (pLannotate 1.2.2; 42 found; start..end, strand, type, name):
     31..83      -  misc_feature   bom (fragment): basis of mobility region from pBR322
    238..617     +  enhancer       CMV enhancer: human cytomegalovirus immediate early enhancer
    618..817     +  promoter       CMV promoter: human cytomegalovirus (CMV) immediate early promoter
    835..1015    +  LTR            5' LTR (truncated): truncated 5' long terminal repeat (LTR) from HIV-1
   1062..1187    +  misc_feature   HIV-1 Ψ: packaging signal of human immunodeficiency virus type 1
   1171..1534    +  CDS            HIV-1 gag (fragment): gag protein from human immunodeficiency virus 1; gag
   1680..1913    +  misc_feature   RRE: The Rev response element (RRE) of HIV-1 allows for Rev-dependent mRNA export from the nucleus to the cytoplasm.
   2290..2390    +  CDS            Rev (fragment): human immunodeficiency virus 1 (HIV-1) Rev protein; rev; enhances nuclear export of unspliced and incompletely spliced viral mRNAs
   2440..2557    +  misc_feature   cPPT/CTS: central polypurine tract and central termination sequence of HIV-1
   2614..2638    +  protein_bind   attB1: mutant version of attB; recombination site for the Gateway® BP reaction BP Clonase™
   2670..2984    +  promoter       tight TRE promoter: Tet-responsive promoter PTight, consisting of seven tet operator sequences followed by the minimal CMV promoter
   3001..3963    +  CDS            BirA(R118G): promiscuous R118G mutant of the E. coli biotin protein ligase (Cronan, 2005) also known as BirA* or BioID
   3973..4038    +  CDS            3xFLAG: three tandem FLAG® epitope tags, followed by an enterokinase cleavage site
   4039..5013    +  CDS            NUP37: NUP37_HUMAN - Experimental evidence at protein level: Swiss-Prot protein existence level 1. Component of the Nup107-160 subcomplex of the nuclear pore complex (NPC). The Nup107-160 subcomplex is required for the assembly of a functional NPC. The Nup107-160 subcomplex is also required for normal kinetochore microtubule attachment, mitotic progression and chromosome segregation. From Homo sapiens (Human).
   5052..5076    -  protein_bind   attB2: mutant version of attB; recombination site for the Gateway® BP reaction BP Clonase™
   5126..6337    +  promoter       UbC promoter: human ubiquitin C promoter
   6396..7093    +  CDS            rtTA3 (fragment): reverse tetracycline transactivator 3 activates expression from Tet-responsive promoters in the presence of doxycycline
   7023..7133    +  CDS            VP48: 3 tandem repeats of the minimal activation domain of herpes simplex virus VP16 (Cheng et al., 2013)
   7291..7753    +  misc_feature   IRES: internal ribosome entry site (IRES) of the encephalomyocarditis virus (EMCV)
   7775..7822    +  promoter       EM7 promoter: synthetic bacterial promoter&nbsp
   7841..8215    +  CDS            BleoR: antibiotic-binding protein; Sh ble from Streptoalloteichus hindustanus; confers resistance to bleomycin, phleomycin, and Zeocin™
   8249..8332    +  CDS            large T antigen (fragment): large T antigen from SV40 (simian virus 40)
   8366..8389    +  misc_feature   MCS (fragment): pBluescript multiple cloning site
   8389..8977    +  misc_feature   WPRE: woodchuck hepatitis virus posttranscriptional regulatory element
   8978..8997    +  misc_feature   MCS (fragment): pBluescript multiple cloning site
   8999..9499    +  CDS            nef (fragment): NEF_HV1LA - Experimental evidence at protein level: Swiss-Prot protein existence level 1. Extracellular Nef protein targets CD4(+) T-lymphocytes for apoptosis by interacting with CXCR4 surface receptors. From Human immunodeficiency virus type 1 group M subtype B (isolate Lai) (HIV-1).
   9506..9686    +  LTR            5' LTR (truncated): truncated 5' long terminal repeat (LTR) from HIV-1
   9718..9942    +  polyA_signal   bGH poly(A) signal: bovine growth hormone polyadenylation signal
   9946..9967    +  promoter       SV40 promoter (fragment): SV40 enhancer and early promoter
   9988..10416   +  rep_origin     f1 ori (sequence partly withheld): f1 bacteriophage origin of replication; arrow indicates direction of (+) strand synthesis
  10430..10759   +  promoter       SV40 promoter: SV40 enhancer and early promoter
  10807..10854   +  promoter       EM7 promoter: synthetic bacterial promoter&nbsp
  10873..11247   +  CDS            BleoR: antibiotic-binding protein; Sh ble from Streptoalloteichus hindustanus; confers resistance to bleomycin, phleomycin, and Zeocin™
  11257..11382   +  CDS            ble (fragment): BLE_KLEPN - Experimental evidence at protein level: Swiss-Prot protein existence level 1. Binding protein with a strong affinity to the bleomycin family of antibiotics. Binds to CL990; an antimitotic-antibiotic compound. From Klebsiella pneumoniae.
  11377..11498   +  polyA_signal   SV40 poly(A) signal: SV40 polyadenylation signal
  11569..11591   -  protein_bind   lac operator (fragment): The lac repressor binds to the lac operator to inhibit transcription in E. coli. This inhibition can be relieved by adding lactose or isopropyl-β-D-thiogalactopyranoside (IPTG). lac repressor encoded by lacI
  11595..11625   -  promoter       lac promoter: promoter for the E. coli lac operon
  11640..11661   -  protein_bind   CAP binding site: CAP binding activates transcription in the presence of cAMP. E. coli catabolite activator protein
  11674..11766   -  CDS            lacI (fragment): lac repressor; lacI; The lac repressor binds to the lac operator to inhibit transcription in E. coli. This inhibition can be relieved by adding lactose or isopropyl-β-D-thiogalactopyranoside (IPTG).
  11949..12537   -  rep_origin     ori: high-copy-number ColE1/pMB1/pBR322/pUC origin of replication
  12708..13568   -  CDS            AmpR: β-lactamase; bla; confers resistance to ampicillin, carbenicillin, and related antibiotics
  13569..13673   -  promoter       AmpR promoter: bla
>Addgene plasmid #192333 | pSLIK BirA* 3xFLAG-NUP37 zeo | addgene full sequence | sequence record 375793 | Addgene NGS Result
GTCGACGGATCGGGAGATCTCCCGATCCCCTATGGTGCACTCTCAGTACAATCTGCTCTGATGCCGCATA
GTTAAGCCAGTATCTGCTCCCTGCTTGTGTGTTGGAGGTCGCTGAGTAGTGCGCGAGCAAAATTTAAGCT
ACAACAAGGCAAGGCTTGACCGACAATTGCATGAAGAATCTGCTTAGGGTTAGGCGTTTTGCGCTGCTTC
GCGATGTACGGGCCAGATATACGCGTTGACATTGATTATTGACTAGTTATTAATAGTAATCAATTACGGG
GTCATTAGTTCATAGCCCATATATGGAGTTCCGCGTTACATAACTTACGGTAAATGGCCCGCCTGGCTGA
CCGCCCAACGACCCCCGCCCATTGACGTCAATAATGACGTATGTTCCCATAGTAACGCCAATAGGGACTT
TCCATTGACGTCAATGGGTGGAGTATTTACGGTAAACTGCCCACTTGGCAGTACATCAAGTGTATCATAT
GCCAAGTACGCCCCCTATTGACGTCAATGACGGTAAATGGCCCGCCTGGCATTATGCCCAGTACATGACC
TTATGGGACTTTCCTACTTGGCAGTACATCTACGTATTAGTCATCGCTATTACCATGGTGATGCGGTTTT
GGCAGTACATCAATGGGCGTGGATAGCGGTTTGACTCACGGGGATTTCCAAGTCTCCACCCCATTGACGT
CAATGGGAGTTTGTTTTGGCACCAAAATCAACGGGACTTTCCAAAATGTCGTAACAACTCCGCCCCATTG
ACGCAAATGGGCGGTAGGCGTGTACGGTGGGAGGTCTATATAAGCAGCGCGTTTTGCCTGTACTGGGTCT
CTCTGGTTAGACCAGATCTGAGCCTGGGAGCTCTCTGGCTAACTAGGGAACCCACTGCTTAAGCCTCAAT
AAAGCTTGCCTTGAGTGCTTCAAGTAGTGTGTGCCCGTCTGTTGTGTGACTCTGGTAACTAGAGATCCCT
CAGACCCTTTTAGTCAGTGTGGAAAATCTCTAGCAGTGGCGCCCGAACAGGGACTTGAAAGCGAAAGGGA
AACCAGAGGAGCTCTCTCGACGCAGGACTCGGCTTGCTGAAGCGCGCACGGCAAGAGGCGAGGGGCGGCG
ACTGGTGAGTACGCCAAAAATTTTGACTAGCGGAGGCTAGAAGGAGAGAGATGGGTGCGAGAGCGTCAGT
ATTAAGCGGGGGAGAATTAGATCGCGATGGGAAAAAATTCGGTTAAGGCCAGGGGGAAAGAAAAAATATA
AATTAAAACATATAGTATGGGCAAGCAGGGAGCTAGAACGATTCGCAGTTAATCCTGGCCTGTTAGAAAC
ATCAGAAGGCTGTAGACAAATACTGGGACAGCTACAACCATCCCTTCAGACAGGATCAGAAGAACTTAGA
TCATTATATAATACAGTAGCAACCCTCTATTGTGTGCATCAAAGGATAGAGATAAAAGACACCAAGGAAG
CTTTAGACAAGATAGAGGAAGAGCAAAACAAAAGTAAGACCACCGCACAGCAAGCGGCCGCTGATCTTCA
GACCTGGAGGAGGAGATATGAGGGACAATTGGAGAAGTGAATTATATAAATATAAAGTAGTAAAAATTGA
ACCATTAGGAGTAGCACCCACCAAGGCAAAGAGAAGAGTGGTGCAGAGAGAAAAAAGAGCAGTGGGAATA
GGAGCTTTGTTCCTTGGGTTCTTGGGAGCAGCAGGAAGCACTATGGGCGCAGCGTCAATGACGCTGACGG
TACAGGCCAGACAATTATTGTCTGGTATAGTGCAGCAGCAGAACAATTTGCTGAGGGCTATTGAGGCGCA
ACAGCATCTGTTGCAACTCACAGTCTGGGGCATCAAGCAGCTCCAGGCAAGAATCCTGGCTGTGGAAAGA
TACCTAAAGGATCAACAGCTCCTGGGGATTTGGGGTTGCTCTGGAAAACTCATTTGCACCACTGCTGTGC
CTTGGAATGCTAGTTGGAGTAATAAATCTCTGGAACAGATTTGGAATCACACGACCTGGATGGAGTGGGA
CAGAGAAATTAACAATTACACAAGCTTAATACACTCCTTAATTGAAGAATCGCAAAACCAGCAAGAAAAG
AATGAACAAGAATTATTGGAATTAGATAAATGGGCAAGTTTGTGGAATTGGTTTAACATAACAAATTGGC
TGTGGTATATAAAATTATTCATAATGATAGTAGGAGGCTTGGTAGGTTTAAGAATAGTTTTTGCTGTACT
TTCTATAGTGAATAGAGTTAGGCAGGGATATTCACCATTATCGTTTCAGACCCACCTCCCAACCCCGAGG
GGACCCGACAGGCCCGAAGGAATAGAAGAAGAAGGTGGAGAGAGAGACAGAGACAGATCCATTCGATTAG
TGAACGGATCGGCACTGCGTGCGCCAATTCTGCAGACAAATGGCAGTATTCATCCACAATTTTAAAAGAA
AAGGGGGGATTGGGGGGTACAGTGCAGGGGAAAGAATAGTAGACATAATAGCAACAGACATACAAACTAA
AGAATTACAAAAACAAATTACAAAAATTCAAAATTTTCGGGTTTATTACAGGGACAGCAGAGATCCAGTT
TGGTTAATTCTAGACAGTTATCAACAAGTTTGTACAAAAAAGCAGGCTTTAAAGGAACCAATTCAGTCGA
CTGGATCCCGAGTTTACTCCCTATCAGTGATAGAGAACGTATGTCGAGTTTACTCCCTATCAGTGATAGA
GAACGATGTCGAGTTTACTCCCTATCAGTGATAGAGAACGTATGTCGAGTTTACTCCCTATCAGTGATAG
AGAACGTATGTCGAGTTTACTCCCTATCAGTGATAGAGAACGTATGTCGAGTTTATCCCTATCAGTGATA
GAGAACGTATGTCGAGTTTACTCCCTATCAGTGATAGAGAACGTATGTCGAGGTAGGCGTGTACGGTGGG
AGGCCTATATAAGCAGAGCTCGTTTAGTGAACCGTCAGATCGCCACTAGTGCGCACTAGAATGAAGGACA
ACACCGTGCCCCTGAAGCTGATCGCCCTGCTGGCCAACGGCGAGTTCCACTCTGGCGAGCAGCTGGGAGA
GACCCTGGGAATGAGCAGAGCCGCCATCAACAAGCACATCCAGACACTGAGAGACTGGGGAGTGGACGTG
TTCACCGTGCCTGGCAAGGGCTACAGCCTGCCTGAGCCTATCCAGCTGCTGAACGCCAAGCAGATCCTGG
GACAGCTGGATGGCGGAAGCGTGGCCGTGCTGCCTGTGATCGACTCCACCAATCAGTACCTGCTGGACAG
AATCGGAGAGCTGAAGTCCGGCGACGCCTGCATCGCCGAGTACCAGCAGGCTGGCAGAGGAGGCAGAGGA
CGGAAGTGGTTCAGCCCATTCGGAGCCAACCTGTACCTGTCCATGTTCTGGAGACTGGAGCAGGGACCTG
CTGCTGCCATCGGACTGAGTCTGGTGATCGGAATCGTGATGGCCGAGGTGCTGAGAAAGCTGGGAGCCGA
CAAGGTGAGAGTGAAGTGGCCTAATGACCTGTACCTCCAGGACCGCAAGCTGGCTGGCATCCTGGTGGAG
CTGACAGGCAAGACAGGCGATGCCGCTCAGATCGTGATCGGAGCCGGAATCAACATGGCCATGAGAAGAG
TGGAGGAGAGCGTGGTGAACCAGGGCTGGATCACCCTGCAGGAGGCTGGCATCAACCTGGACCGGAACAC
CCTGGCCGCCATGCTGATCAGAGAGCTGAGAGCCGCTCTGGAGCTGTTCGAGCAGGAGGGACTGGCTCCT
TACCTGAGCAGATGGGAGAAGCTGGACAACTTCATCAACAGACCTGTGAAGCTGATCATCGGCGACAAGG
AAATCTTCGGCATCTCCAGAGGAATCGACAAGCAGGGAGCTCTGCTGCTGGAGCAGGACGGAATCATCAA
GCCCTGGATGGGCGGAGAAATCTCCCTGAGAAGCGCAGAGAAGACTAGTATGGACTACAAAGACCATGAC
GGTGATTATAAAGATCATGACATCGATTACAAGGATGACGATGACAAGATGAAGCAAGATGCCTCAAGAA
ATGCTGCCTACACTGTGGATTGTGAAGATTATGTGCATGTGGTAGAATTTAATCCCTTTGAGAATGGGGA
TTCAGGAAACCTAATTGCATATGGTGGCAATAATTATGTGGTCATTGGCACGTGTACGTTTCAGGAAGAA
GAAGCAGACGTTGAAGGCATTCAGTATAAAACACTTCGAACATTTCACCATGGAGTCAGGGTTGATGGCA
TAGCTTGGAGCCCAGAGACTAGACTTGATTCATTGCCTCCAGTAATCAAATTTTGTACTTCAGCTGCTGA
TATGAAAATTAGATTATTTACTTCAGATCTTCAGGATAAAAATGAATATAAGGTTTTAGAGGGCCATACC
GATTTCATTAATGGTTTGGTGTTTGATCCCAAAGAAGGCCAAGAAATTGCAAGTGTGAGTGACGATCACA
CCTGCAGGATTTGGAACTTGGAAGGAGTGCAAACAGCTCATTTTGTTCTTCATTCTCCTGGCATGAGTGT
GTGCTGGCATCCTGAGGAGACTTTTAAGCTAATGGTTGCAGAGAAGAATGGAACAATCCGGTTTTATGAT
CTTTTGGCCCAACAGGCTATTTTATCTCTTGAATCAGAACAAGTGCCATTAATGTCAGCACACTGGTGCT
TAAAAAACACCTTCAAAGTTGGAGCCGTTGCAGGAAATGATTGGTTAATTTGGGATATTACTCGGTCCAG
TTATCCTCAAAATAAGAGACCTGTTCACATGGATCGAGCCTGCTTATTCAGGTGGTCCACAATTAGTGAA
AATCTGTTTGCAACCACTGGTTATCCTGGCAAAATGGCAAGCCAGTTTCAAATTCATCATTTAGGACACC
CTCAGCCCATCCTCATGGGTTCTGTAGCCGTTGGATCTGGACTGTCCTGGCATCGAACTCTCCCTCTGTG
TGTAATTGGAGGAGACCACAAGCTGTTTTGGGTGACTGAAGTATAACAATTGGAAGACTAATGCGTTTTC
GAGATATCTAGACCCAGCTTTCTTGTACAAAGTGGTTGATAACATCTCGAGCCATAAAGATGGTTAATTA
ACCCACCCAAGATCTGGCCTCCGCGCCGGGTTTTGGCGCCTCCCGCGGGCGCCCCCCTCCTCACGGCGAG
CGCTGCCACGTCAGACGAAGGGCGCAGCGAGCGTCCTGATCCTTCCGCCCGGACGCTCAGGACAGCGGCC
CGCTGCTCATAAGACTCGGCCTTAGAACCCCAGTATCAGCAGAAGGACATTTTAGGACGGGACTTGGGTG
ACTCTAGGGCACTGGTTTTCTTTCCAGAGAGCGGAACAGGCGAGGAAAAGTAGTCCCTTCTCGGCGATTC
TGCGGAGGGATCTCCGTGGGGCGGTGAACGCCGATGATTATATAAGGACGCGCCGGGTGTGGCACAGCTA
GTTCCGTCGCAGCCGGGATTTGGGTCGCGGTTCTTGTTTGTGGATCGCTGTGATCGTCACTTGGTGAGTA
GCGGGCTGCTGGGCTGGCCGGGGCTTTCGTGGCCGCCGGGCCGCTCGGTGGGACGGAAGCGTGTGGAGAG
ACCGCCAAGGGCTGTAGTCTGGGTCCGCGAGCAAGGTTGCCCTGAACTGGGGGTTGGGGGGAGCGCAGCA
AAATGGCGGCTGTTCCCGAGTCTTGAATGGAAGACGCTTGTGAGGCGGGCTGTGAGGTCGTTGAAACAAG
GTGGGGGGCATGGTGGGCGGCAAGAACCCAAGGTCTTGAGGCCTTCGCTAATGCGGGAAAGCTCTTATTC
GGGTGAGATGGGCTGGGGCACCATCTGGGGACCCTGACGTGAAGTTTGTCACTGACTGGAGAACTCGGTT
TGTCGTCTGTTGCGGGGGCGGCAGTTATGGCGGTGCCGTTGGGCAGTGCACCCGTACCTTTGGGAGCGCG
CGCCCTCGTCGTGTCGTGACGTCACCCGTTCTGTTGGCTTATAATGCAGGGTGGGGCCACCTGCCGGTAG
GTGTGCGGTAGGCTTTTCTCCGTCGCAGGACGCAGGGTTCGGGCCTAGGGTAGGCTCTCCTGAATCGACA
GGCGCCGGACCTCTGGTGAGGGGAGGGATAAGTGAGGCGTCAGTTTCTTTGGTCGGTTTTATGTACCTAT
CTTCTTAAGTAGCTGAAGCTCCGGTTTTGAACTATGCGCTCGGGGTTGGCGAGTGTGTTTTGTGAAGTTT
TTTAGGCACCTTTTGAAATGTAATCATTTGGGTCAATATGTAATTTTCAGTGTTAGACTAGTAAATTGTC
CGCTAAATTCTGGCCGTTTTTGGCTTTTTTGTTAGACGAAGCTTGGTACCGAGCTCGGATCTCCACCCCG
TACCGGTCCTGCAGTCGAATTCACCATGTCTAGACTGGACAAGAGCAAAGTCATAAACGGAGCTCTGGAA
TTACTCAATGGTGTCGGTATCGAAGGCCTGACGACAAGGAAACTCGCTCAAAAGCTGGGAGTTGAGCAGC
CTACCCTGTACTGGCACGTGAAGAACAAGCGGGCCCTGCTCGATGCCCTGCCAATCGAGATGCTGGACAG
GCATCATACCCACTTCTGCCCCCTGGAAGGCGAGTCATGGCAAGACTTTCTGCGGAACAACGCCAAGTCA
TACCGCTGTGCTCTCCTCTCACATCGCGACGGGGCTAAAGTGCATCTCGGCACCCGCCCAACAGAGAAAC
AGTACGAAACCCTGGAAAATCAGCTCGCGTTCCTGTGTCAGCAAGGCTTCTCCCTGGAGAACGCACTGTA
CGCTCTGTCCGCCGTGGGCCACTTTACACTGGGCTGCGTATTGGAGGAACAGGAGCATCAAGTAGCAAAA
GAGGAAAGAGAGACACCTACCACCGATTCTATGCCCCCACTTCTGAGACAAGCAATTGAGCTGTTCGACC
GGCAGGGAGCCGAACCTGCCTTCCTTTTCGGCCTGGAACTAATCATATGTGGCCTGGAGAAACAGCTAAA
GTGCGAAAGCGGCGGGCCGACCGACGCCCTTGACGATTTTGACTTAGACATGCTCCCAGCCGATGCCCTT
GACGACTTTGACCTTGATATGCTGCCTGCTGACGCTCTTGACGATTTTGACCTTGACATGCTCCCCGGGT
AACTAAGTAAGGATCCGCGGCCGCACTAGAGGAATTCCGCCCCTCTCCCCCCCCCCCCCCTAACGTTACT
GGCCGAAGCCGCTTGGAATAAGGCCGGTGTGCGTTTGTCTATATGTTATTTTCCACCATATTGCCGTCTT
TTGGCAATGTGAGGGCCCGGAAACCTGGCCCTGTCTTCTTGACGAGCATTCCTAGGGGTCTTTCCCCTCT
CGCCAAAGGAATGCAAGGTCTGTTGAATGTCGTGAAGGAAGCAGTTCCTCTGGAAGCTTCTTGAAGACAA
ACAACGTCTGTAGCGACCCTTTGCAGGCAGCGGAACCCCCCACCTGGCGACAGGTGCCTCTGCGGCCAAA
AGCCACGTGTATAAGATACACCTGCAAAGGCGGCACAACCCCAGTGCCACGTTGTGAGTTGGATAGTTGT
GGAAAGAGTCAAATGGCTCTCCTCAAGCGTATTCAACAAGGGGCTGAAGGATGCCCAGAAGGTACCCCAT
TGTATGGGATCTGATCTGGGGCCTCGGTGCACATGCTTTACATGTGTTTAGTCGAGGTTAAAAAAACGTC
TAGGCCCCCCGAACCACGGGGACGTGGTTTTCCTTTGAAAAACACGATGATAAGCTTACCGGTACGCGTG
ATGTGTTGACAATTAATCATCGGCATAGTATATCGGCATAGTATAATACGACAAGGTGAGGAACTAAACC
ATGGCCAAGTTGACCAGTGCCGTTCCGGTGCTCACCGCGCGCGACGTCGCCGGAGCGGTCGAGTTCTGGA
CCGACCGGCTCGGGTTCTCCCGGGACTTCGTGGAGGACGACTTCGCCGGTGTGGTCCGGGACGACGTGAC
CCTGTTCATCAGCGCGGTCCAGGACCAGGTGGTGCCGGACAACACCCTGGCCTGGGTGTGGGTGCGCGGC
CTGGACGAGCTGTACGCCGAGTGGTCGGAGGTCGTGTCCACGAACTTCCGGGACGCCTCCGGGCCGGCCA
TGACCGAGATCGGCGAGCAGCCGTGGGGGCGGGAGTTCGCCCTGCGCGACCCGGCCGGCAACTGCGTGCA
CTTCGTGGCCGAGGAGCAGGACTGACACATCTGTACAAGTAAAGCGGCCGCGACTCTAGATCATAATCAG
CCATACCACATTTGTAGAGGTTTTACTTGCTTTAAAAAACCTCCCACACCTCCCCCTGAACCTGAAACAT
AAAATGAATGCAATTGTTGTTGTTTAGTCCCTCCCAATTCGATATCAAGCTTATCGATAATCAACCTCTG
GATTACAAAATTTGTGAAAGATTGACTGGTATTCTTAACTATGTTGCTCCTTTTACGCTATGTGGATACG
CTGCTTTAATGCCTTTGTATCATGCTATTGCTTCCCGTATGGCTTTCATTTTCTCCTCCTTGTATAAATC
CTGGTTGCTGTCTCTTTATGAGGAGTTGTGGCCCGTTGTCAGGCAACGTGGCGTGGTGTGCACTGTGTTT
GCTGACGCAACCCCCACTGGTTGGGGCATTGCCACCACCTGTCAGCTCCTTTCCGGGACTTTCGCTTTCC
CCCTCCCTATTGCCACGGCGGAACTCATCGCCGCCTGCCTTGCCCGCTGCTGGACAGGGGCTCGGCTGTT
GGGCACTGACAATTCCGTGGTGTTGTCGGGGAAATCATCGTCCTTTCCTTGGCTGCTCGCCTGTGTTGCC
ACCTGGATTCTGCGCGGGACGTCCTTCTGCTACGTCCCTTCGGCCCTCAATCCAGCGGACCTTCCTTCCC
GCGGCCTGCTGCCGGCTCTGCGGCCTCTTCCGCGTCTTCGCCTTCGCCCTCAGACGAGTCGGATCTCCCT
TTGGGCCGCCTCCCCGCATCGATACCGTCGACCTCGATCGAGACCTAGAAAAACATGGAGCAATCACAAG
TAGCAATACAGCAGCTACCAATGCTGATTGTGCCTGGCTAGAAGCACAAGAGGAGGAGGAGGTGGGTTTT
CCAGTCACACCTCAGGTACCTTTAAGACCAATGACTTACAAGGCAGCTGTAGATCTTAGCCACTTTTTAA
AAGAAAAGGGGGGACTGGAAGGGCTAATTCACTCCCAACGAAGACAAGATATCCTTGATCTGTGGATCTA
CCACACACAAGGCTACTTCCCTGATTGGCAGAACTACACACCAGGGCCAGGGATCAGATATCCACTGACC
TTTGGATGGTGCTACAAGCTAGTACCAGTTGAGCAAGAGAAGGTAGAAGAAGCCAATGAAGGAGAGAACA
CCCGCTTGTTACACCCTGTGAGCCTGCATGGGATGGATGACCCGGAGAGAGAAGTATTAGAGTGGAGGTT
TGACAGCCGCCTAGCATTTCATCACATGGCCCGAGAGCTGCATCCGGACTGTACTGGGTCTCTCTGGTTA
GACCAGATCTGAGCCTGGGAGCTCTCTGGCTAACTAGGGAACCCACTGCTTAAGCCTCAATAAAGCTTGC
CTTGAGTGCTTCAAGTAGTGTGTGCCCGTCTGTTGTGTGACTCTGGTAACTAGAGATCCCTCAGACCCTT
TTAGTCAGTGTGGAAAATCTCTAGCAGGGCCCGTTTAAACCCGCTGATCAGCCTCGACTGTGCCTTCTAG
TTGCCAGCCATCTGTTGTTTGCCCCTCCCCCGTGCCTTCCTTGACCCTGGAAGGTGCCACTCCCACTGTC
CTTTCCTAATAAAATGAGGAAATTGCATCGCATTGTCTGAGTAGGTGTCATTCTATTCTGGGGGGTGGGG
TGGGGCAGGACAGCAAGGGGGAGGATTGGGAAGACAATAGCAGGCATGCTGGGGATGCGGTGGGCTCTAT
GGCTTCTGAGGCGGAAAGAACCAGCTGGGGCTCTAGGGGGTATCCCC
[124 nt withheld, positions 9988-10111]
C
[91 nt withheld, positions 10113-10203]
A
[49 nt withheld, positions 10205-10253]
CCTTTGACGTTGGAGTCCACGTTCTTT
[37 nt withheld, positions 10281-10317]
ACCCTATCTCGGTCTATTCTTTTGATTTATAAGGGATTTTGCCGATTTCGGCCTATTGGTTAAAAAATGA
GCTGATTTAACAAAAATTTAACGCGAATTAATTCTGTGGAATGTGTGTCAGTTAGGGTGTGGAAAGTCCC
CAGGCTCCCCAGCAGGCAGAAGTATGCAAAGCATGCATCTCAATTAGTCAGCAACCAGGTGTGGAAAGTC
CCCAGGCTCCCCAGCAGGCAGAAGTATGCAAAGCATGCATCTCAATTAGTCAGCAACCATAGTCCCGCCC
CTAACTCCGCCCATCCCGCCCCTAACTCCGCCCAGTTCCGCCCATTCTCCGCCCCATGGCTGACTAATTT
TTTTTATTTATGCAGAGGCCGAGGCCGCCTCTGCCTCTGAGCTATTCCAGAAGTAGTGAGGAGGCTTTTT
TGGAGGCCTAGGCTTTTGCAAAAAGCTCCCGGGAGCTTGTATATCCATTTTCGGATCTGATCAGCACGTG
TTGACAATTAATCATCGGCATAGTATATCGGCATAGTATAATACGACAAGGTGAGGAACTAAACCATGGC
CAAGTTGACCAGTGCCGTTCCGGTGCTCACCGCGCGCGACGTCGCCGGAGCGGTCGAGTTCTGGACCGAC
CGGCTCGGGTTCTCCCGGGACTTCGTGGAGGACGACTTCGCCGGTGTGGTCCGGGACGACGTGACCCTGT
TCATCAGCGCGGTCCAGGACCAGGTGGTGCCGGACAACACCCTGGCCTGGGTGTGGGTGCGCGGCCTGGA
CGAGCTGTACGCCGAGTGGTCGGAGGTCGTGTCCACGAACTTCCGGGACGCCTCCGGGCCGGCCATGACC
GAGATCGGCGAGCAGCCGTGGGGGCGGGAGTTCGCCCTGCGCGACCCGGCCGGCAACTGCGTGCACTTCG
TGGCCGAGGAGCAGGACTGACACGTGCTACGAGATTTCGATTCCACCGCCGCCTTCTATGAAAGGTTGGG
CTTCGGAATCGTTTTCCGGGACGCCGGCTGGATGATCCTCCAGCGCGGGGATCTCATGCTGGAGTTCTTC
GCCCACCCCAACTTGTTTATTGCAGCTTATAATGGTTACAAATAAAGCAATAGCATCACAAATTTCACAA
ATAAAGCATTTTTTTCACTGCATTCTAGTTGTGGTTTGTCCAAACTCATCAATGTATCTTATCATGTCTG
TATACCGTCGACCTCTAGCTAGAGCTTGGCGTAATCATGGTCATAGCTGTTTCCTGTGTGAAATTGTTAT
CCGCTCACAATTCCACACAACATACGAGCCGGAAGCATAAAGTGTAAAGCCTGGGGTGCCTAATGAGTGA
GCTAACTCACATTAATTGCGTTGCGCTCACTGCCCGCTTTCCAGTCGGGAAACCTGTCGTGCCAGCTGCA
TTAATGAATCGGCCAACGCGCGGGGAGAGGCGGTTTGCGTATTGGGCGCTCTTCCGCTTCCTCGCTCACT
GACTCGCTGCGCTCGGTCGTTCGGCTGCGGCGAGCGGTATCAGCTCACTCAAAGGCGGTAATACGGTTAT
CCACAGAATCAGGGGATAACGCAGGAAAGAACATGTGAGCAAAAGGCCAGCAAAAGGCCAGGAACCGTAA
AAAGGCCGCGTTGCTGGCGTTTTTCCATAGGCTCCGCCCCCCTGACGAGCATCACAAAAATCGACGCTCA
AGTCAGAGGTGGCGAAACCCGACAGGACTATAAAGATACCAGGCGTTTCCCCCTGGAAGCTCCCTCGTGC
GCTCTCCTGTTCCGACCCTGCCGCTTACCGGATACCTGTCCGCCTTTCTCCCTTCGGGAAGCGTGGCGCT
TTCTCATAGCTCACGCTGTAGGTATCTCAGTTCGGTGTAGGTCGTTCGCTCCAAGCTGGGCTGTGTGCAC
GAACCCCCCGTTCAGCCCGACCGCTGCGCCTTATCCGGTAACTATCGTCTTGAGTCCAACCCGGTAAGAC
ACGACTTATCGCCACTGGCAGCAGCCACTGGTAACAGGATTAGCAGAGCGAGGTATGTAGGCGGTGCTAC
AGAGTTCTTGAAGTGGTGGCCTAACTACGGCTACACTAGAAGAACAGTATTTGGTATCTGCGCTCTGCTG
AAGCCAGTTACCTTCGGAAAAAGAGTTGGTAGCTCTTGATCCGGCAAACAAACCACCGCTGGTAGCGGTG
GTTTTTTTGTTTGCAAGCAGCAGATTACGCGCAGAAAAAAAGGATCTCAAGAAGATCCTTTGATCTTTTC
TACGGGGTCTGACGCTCAGTGGAACGAAAACTCACGTTAAGGGATTTTGGTCATGAGATTATCAAAAAGG
ATCTTCACCTAGATCCTTTTAAATTAAAAATGAAGTTTTAAATCAATCTAAAGTATATATGAGTAAACTT
GGTCTGACAGTTACCAATGCTTAATCAGTGAGGCACCTATCTCAGCGATCTGTCTATTTCGTTCATCCAT
AGTTGCCTGACTCCCCGTCGTGTAGATAACTACGATACGGGAGGGCTTACCATCTGGCCCCAGTGCTGCA
ATGATACCGCGAGACCCACGCTCACCGGCTCCAGATTTATCAGCAATAAACCAGCCAGCCGGAAGGGCCG
AGCGCAGAAGTGGTCCTGCAACTTTATCCGCCTCCATCCAGTCTATTAATTGTTGCCGGGAAGCTAGAGT
AAGTAGTTCGCCAGTTAATAGTTTGCGCAACGTTGTTGCCATTGCTACAGGCATCGTGGTGTCACGCTCG
TCGTTTGGTATGGCTTCATTCAGCTCCGGTTCCCAACGATCAAGGCGAGTTACATGATCCCCCATGTTGT
GCAAAAAAGCGGTTAGCTCCTTCGGTCCTCCGATCGTTGTCAGAAGTAAGTTGGCCGCAGTGTTATCACT
CATGGTTATGGCAGCACTGCATAATTCTCTTACTGTCATGCCATCCGTAAGATGCTTTTCTGTGACTGGT
GAGTACTCAACCAAGTCATTCTGAGAATAGTGTATGCGGCGACCGAGTTGCTCTTGCCCGGCGTCAATAC
GGGATAATACCGCGCCACATAGCAGAACTTTAAAAGTGCTCATCATTGGAAAACGTTCTTCGGGGCGAAA
ACTCTCAAGGATCTTACCGCTGTTGAGATCCAGTTCGATGTAACCCACTCGTGCACCCAACTGATCTTCA
GCATCTTTTACTTTCACCAGCGTTTCTGGGTGAGCAAAAACAGGAAGGCAAAATGCCGCAAAAAAGGGAA
TAAGGGCGACACGGAAATGTTGAATACTCATACTCTTCCTTTTTCAATATTATTGAAGCATTTATCAGGG
TTATTGTCTCATGAGCGGATACATATTTGAATGTATTTAGAAAAATAAACAAATAGGGGTTCCGCGCACA
TTTCCCCGAAAAGTGCCACCTGAC
